Addgene plasmid #120453: EF1a_HOXA11_P2A_Hygro_Barcode
Purpose: Barcoded lentiviral vector to express HOXA11 in mammalian cells under control of EF1a promoter. Barcoded for transcript detection in single cell RNA-seq.
Depositing lab: Prashant Mali. Depositing organization: University of California, San Diego (UCSD). Publication: Mapping Cellular Reprogramming via Pooled Overexpression Screens with Paired Fitness and Single-Cell RNA-Sequencing Readout. Parekh U, Wu Y, Zhao D, Worlikar A, Shah N, Zhang K, Mali P. Cell Syst. 2018 Nov 12. pii: S2405-4712(18)30433-2. doi: 10.1016/j.cels.2018.10.008. PubMed 30448000.
Backbone
  Vector backbone: Unknown
  Backbone size w/o insert (bp): 9514
  Vector type: Lentiviral
  Selectable markers: Hygromycin
Growth in bacteria
  Bacterial resistance: Ampicillin, 100 μg/mL
  Growth temperature: 37°C
  Growth strain: Stbl3
  Copy number: High Copy
Gene/Insert
  Gene/Insert name: HOXA11
  Species: H. sapiens (human)
  Insert size (bp): 942
  Entrez Gene: HOXA11 (a.k.a. HOX1, HOX1I, RUSAT1)
  Promoter: EF1a
  Cloning method: Gibson Cloning
  Sequencing primers: 5′ 5'-ttctcaagcctcagacagtgg-3'
Terms and licenses: Academic/Nonprofit Terms; Industry Terms: Not Available to Industry
Depositor comments: 5' cloning site: BamHI (not destroyed), 3' cloning site: BamHI (not destroyed).
How to cite: EF1a_HOXA11_P2A_Hygro_Barcode was a gift from Prashant Mali (Addgene plasmid # 120453 ; http://n2t.net/addgene:120453 ; RRID:Addgene_120453)
