[The description below was written by a language model from this plasmid's Addgene catalogue record and pLannotate feature annotations shown in this document.]
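Description:
EF1a_HOXA11_P2A_Hygro_Barcode is a lentiviral transfer plasmid for constitutive expression of human HOXA11, a homeobox transcription factor involved in anterior-posterior positional identity, in mammalian cells. The parental backbone is not named in the record. In bacteria the plasmid is maintained through a high-copy ColE1/pUC-type origin and an ampicillin resistance gene, and an f1 origin is also present. The viral portion has a CMV enhancer/promoter placed upstream of a truncated HIV-1 5' LTR, an arrangement that typically drives genomic RNA production in packaging cells. This is followed by the Ψ packaging signal with a gag fragment, the Rev response element and the cPPT/CTS. A second truncated LTR with an adjacent loxP site closes the provirus and is followed by a bGH polyadenylation signal.

Within the proviral region, the EF-1α promoter drives the HOXA11 coding sequence, which was inserted by Gibson assembly at a BamHI site. The hygromycin phosphotransferase gene (hph) lies directly downstream. The construct name indicates that a P2A self-cleaving peptide joins the two, so a single transcript would yield separate HOXA11 and hygromycin resistance proteins. This lets transduced cells be selected with hygromycin. The P2A and the barcode are named in the record but are not annotated in the feature table, so their exact positions are not stated. Outside the LTRs, an SV40/EM7-driven bleomycin/Zeocin resistance cassette is a backbone element that would not be packaged.

The barcode allows the expressed transcript to be identified in single-cell RNA-seq data. The associated work used such vectors in pooled overexpression screens that paired fitness readouts with single-cell transcriptomes to map cellular reprogramming.
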