Features (pLannotate 1.2.2; 33 found; start..end, strand, type, name):
     30..82      -  misc_feature   bom (fragment): basis of mobility region from pBR322
    237..616     +  enhancer       CMV enhancer: human cytomegalovirus immediate early enhancer
    617..816     +  promoter       CMV promoter: human cytomegalovirus (CMV) immediate early promoter
    834..1014    +  LTR            5' LTR (truncated): truncated 5' long terminal repeat (LTR) from HIV-1
   1061..1186    +  misc_feature   HIV-1 Ψ: packaging signal of human immunodeficiency virus type 1
   1170..1533    +  CDS            HIV-1 gag (fragment): gag protein from human immunodeficiency virus 1; gag
   1679..1912    +  misc_feature   RRE: The Rev response element (RRE) of HIV-1 allows for Rev-dependent mRNA export from the nucleus to the cytoplasm.
   2289..2389    +  CDS            Rev (fragment): human immunodeficiency virus 1 (HIV-1) Rev protein; rev; enhances nuclear export of unspliced and incompletely spliced viral mRNAs
   2439..2556    +  misc_feature   cPPT/CTS: central polypurine tract and central termination sequence of HIV-1
   2619..2685    +  CDS            small t antigen (fragment): SV40 (simian virus 40) small t antigen
   2692..3870    +  promoter       EF-1α promoter: strong constitutive promoter for human elongation factor EF-1α
   3887..3905    +  promoter       T7 promoter: promoter for bacteriophage T7 RNA polymerase
   3925..3961    -  misc_feature   MCS (fragment): pBluescript multiple cloning site
   3969..4907    +  CDS            HOXA11: HXA11_HUMAN - Also known as HOX1I. Experimental evidence at transcript level: Swiss-Prot protein existence level 2. Sequence-specific transcription factor which is part of a developmental regulatory system that provides cells with specific positional identities on the anterior-posterior axis. From Homo sapiens (Human).
   4977..5999    +  CDS            hph: KHYB_ECOLX - Experimental evidence at protein level: Swiss-Prot protein existence level 1. The aminoglycoside phosphotransferases achieve inactivation of their antibiotic substrates by phosphorylation. Only phosphorylates hygromycin and closely related compounds such as demethyl analogs and destomycin. From Escherichia coli.
   6083..6196    +  CDS            nef (fragment): NEF_HV1LA - Experimental evidence at protein level: Swiss-Prot protein existence level 1. Extracellular Nef protein targets CD4(+) T-lymphocytes for apoptosis by interacting with CXCR4 surface receptors. From Human immunodeficiency virus type 1 group M subtype B (isolate Lai) (HIV-1).
   6194..6227    +  protein_bind   loxP: Cre-mediated recombination occurs in the 8-bp core sequence (GCATACAT). Cre recombinase
   6252..6432    +  LTR            5' LTR (truncated): truncated 5' long terminal repeat (LTR) from HIV-1
   6464..6688    +  polyA_signal   bGH poly(A) signal: bovine growth hormone polyadenylation signal
   6692..6713    +  promoter       SV40 promoter (fragment): SV40 enhancer and early promoter
   6734..7162    +  rep_origin     f1 ori (sequence partly withheld): f1 bacteriophage origin of replication; arrow indicates direction of (+) strand synthesis
   7176..7505    +  promoter       SV40 promoter: SV40 enhancer and early promoter
   7553..7600    +  promoter       EM7 promoter: synthetic bacterial promoter&nbsp
   7619..7993    +  CDS            BleoR: antibiotic-binding protein; Sh ble from Streptoalloteichus hindustanus; confers resistance to bleomycin, phleomycin, and Zeocin™
   8003..8128    +  CDS            ble (fragment): BLE_KLEPN - Experimental evidence at protein level: Swiss-Prot protein existence level 1. Binding protein with a strong affinity to the bleomycin family of antibiotics. Binds to CL990; an antimitotic-antibiotic compound. From Klebsiella pneumoniae.
   8123..8244    +  polyA_signal   SV40 poly(A) signal: SV40 polyadenylation signal
   8317..8333    -  protein_bind   lac operator: The lac repressor binds to the lac operator to inhibit transcription in E. coli. This inhibition can be relieved by adding lactose or isopropyl-β-D-thiogalactopyranoside (IPTG). lac repressor encoded by lacI
   8341..8371    -  promoter       lac promoter: promoter for the E. coli lac operon
   8386..8407    -  protein_bind   CAP binding site: CAP binding activates transcription in the presence of cAMP. E. coli catabolite activator protein
   8420..8512    -  CDS            lacI (fragment): lac repressor; lacI; The lac repressor binds to the lac operator to inhibit transcription in E. coli. This inhibition can be relieved by adding lactose or isopropyl-β-D-thiogalactopyranoside (IPTG).
   8695..9283    -  rep_origin     ori: high-copy-number ColE1/pMB1/pBR322/pUC origin of replication
   9454..10314   -  CDS            AmpR: β-lactamase; bla; confers resistance to ampicillin, carbenicillin, and related antibiotics
  10315..10419   -  promoter       AmpR promoter: bla
>Addgene plasmid #120453 | EF1a_HOXA11_P2A_Hygro_Barcode | addgene full sequence | sequence record 234570 | Addgene NGS Result
TCGACGGATCGGGAGATCTCCCGATCCCCTATGGTGCACTCTCAGTACAATCTGCTCTGATGCCGCATAG
TTAAGCCAGTATCTGCTCCCTGCTTGTGTGTTGGAGGTCGCTGAGTAGTGCGCGAGCAAAATTTAAGCTA
CAACAAGGCAAGGCTTGACCGACAATTGCATGAAGAATCTGCTTAGGGTTAGGCGTTTTGCGCTGCTTCG
CGATGTACGGGCCAGATATACGCGTTGACATTGATTATTGACTAGTTATTAATAGTAATCAATTACGGGG
TCATTAGTTCATAGCCCATATATGGAGTTCCGCGTTACATAACTTACGGTAAATGGCCCGCCTGGCTGAC
CGCCCAACGACCCCCGCCCATTGACGTCAATAATGACGTATGTTCCCATAGTAACGCCAATAGGGACTTT
CCATTGACGTCAATGGGTGGAGTATTTACGGTAAACTGCCCACTTGGCAGTACATCAAGTGTATCATATG
CCAAGTACGCCCCCTATTGACGTCAATGACGGTAAATGGCCCGCCTGGCATTATGCCCAGTACATGACCT
TATGGGACTTTCCTACTTGGCAGTACATCTACGTATTAGTCATCGCTATTACCATGGTGATGCGGTTTTG
GCAGTACATCAATGGGCGTGGATAGCGGTTTGACTCACGGGGATTTCCAAGTCTCCACCCCATTGACGTC
AATGGGAGTTTGTTTTGGCACCAAAATCAACGGGACTTTCCAAAATGTCGTAACAACTCCGCCCCATTGA
CGCAAATGGGCGGTAGGCGTGTACGGTGGGAGGTCTATATAAGCAGCGCGTTTTGCCTGTACTGGGTCTC
TCTGGTTAGACCAGATCTGAGCCTGGGAGCTCTCTGGCTAACTAGGGAACCCACTGCTTAAGCCTCAATA
AAGCTTGCCTTGAGTGCTTCAAGTAGTGTGTGCCCGTCTGTTGTGTGACTCTGGTAACTAGAGATCCCTC
AGACCCTTTTAGTCAGTGTGGAAAATCTCTAGCAGTGGCGCCCGAACAGGGACTTGAAAGCGAAAGGGAA
ACCAGAGGAGCTCTCTCGACGCAGGACTCGGCTTGCTGAAGCGCGCACGGCAAGAGGCGAGGGGCGGCGA
CTGGTGAGTACGCCAAAAATTTTGACTAGCGGAGGCTAGAAGGAGAGAGATGGGTGCGAGAGCGTCAGTA
TTAAGCGGGGGAGAATTAGATCGCGATGGGAAAAAATTCGGTTAAGGCCAGGGGGAAAGAAAAAATATAA
ATTAAAACATATAGTATGGGCAAGCAGGGAGCTAGAACGATTCGCAGTTAATCCTGGCCTGTTAGAAACA
TCAGAAGGCTGTAGACAAATACTGGGACAGCTACAACCATCCCTTCAGACAGGATCAGAAGAACTTAGAT
CATTATATAATACAGTAGCAACCCTCTATTGTGTGCATCAAAGGATAGAGATAAAAGACACCAAGGAAGC
TTTAGACAAGATAGAGGAAGAGCAAAACAAAAGTAAGACCACCGCACAGCAAGCGGCCGCTGATCTTCAG
ACCTGGAGGAGGAGATATGAGGGACAATTGGAGAAGTGAATTATATAAATATAAAGTAGTAAAAATTGAA
CCATTAGGAGTAGCACCCACCAAGGCAAAGAGAAGAGTGGTGCAGAGAGAAAAAAGAGCAGTGGGAATAG
GAGCTTTGTTCCTTGGGTTCTTGGGAGCAGCAGGAAGCACTATGGGCGCAGCGTCAATGACGCTGACGGT
ACAGGCCAGACAATTATTGTCTGGTATAGTGCAGCAGCAGAACAATTTGCTGAGGGCTATTGAGGCGCAA
CAGCATCTGTTGCAACTCACAGTCTGGGGCATCAAGCAGCTCCAGGCAAGAATCCTGGCTGTGGAAAGAT
ACCTAAAGGATCAACAGCTCCTGGGGATTTGGGGTTGCTCTGGAAAACTCATTTGCACCACTGCTGTGCC
TTGGAATGCTAGTTGGAGTAATAAATCTCTGGAACAGATTTGGAATCACACGACCTGGATGGAGTGGGAC
AGAGAAATTAACAATTACACAAGCTTAATACACTCCTTAATTGAAGAATCGCAAAACCAGCAAGAAAAGA
ATGAACAAGAATTATTGGAATTAGATAAATGGGCAAGTTTGTGGAATTGGTTTAACATAACAAATTGGCT
GTGGTATATAAAATTATTCATAATGATAGTAGGAGGCTTGGTAGGTTTAAGAATAGTTTTTGCTGTACTT
TCTATAGTGAATAGAGTTAGGCAGGGATATTCACCATTATCGTTTCAGACCCACCTCCCAACCCCGAGGG
GACCCGACAGGCCCGAAGGAATAGAAGAAGAAGGTGGAGAGAGAGACAGAGACAGATCCATTCGATTAGT
GAACGGATCGGCACTGCGTGCGCCAATTCTGCAGACAAATGGCAGTATTCATCCACAATTTTAAAAGAAA
AGGGGGGATTGGGGGGTACAGTGCAGGGGAAAGAATAGTAGACATAATAGCAACAGACATACAAACTAAA
GAATTACAAAAACAAATTACAAAAATTCAAAATTTTCGGGTTTATTACAGGGACAGCAGAGATCCAGTTT
GGTTAATTAATCGATAAGCTTTGCAAAGATGGATAAAGTTTTAAACAGAGAGGAATCTTTGCAGCTAATG
GACCTTCTAGGTCTTGAAAGGAGTGGGAATTGGCTCCGGTGCCCGTCAGTGGGCAGAGCGCACATCGCCC
ACAGTCCCCGAGAAGTTGGGGGGAGGGGTCGGCAATTGAACCGGTGCCTAGAGAAGGTGGCGCGGGGTAA
ACTGGGAAAGTGATGTCGTGTACTGGCTCCGCCTTTTTCCCGAGGGTGGGGGAGAACCGTATATAAGTGC
AGTAGTCGCCGTGAACGTTCTTTTTCGCAACGGGTTTGCCGCCAGAACACAGGTAAGTGCCGTGTGTGGT
TCCCGCGGGCCTGGCCTCTTTACGGGTTATGGCCCTTGCGTGCCTTGAATTACTTCCACCTGGCTGCAGT
ACGTGATTCTTGATCCCGAGCTTCGGGTTGGAAGTGGGTGGGAGAGTTCGAGGCCTTGCGCTTAAGGAGC
CCCTTCGCCTCGTGCTTGAGTTGAGGCCTGGCCTGGGCGCTGGGGCCGCCGCGTGCGAATCTGGTGGCAC
CTTCGCGCCTGTCTCGCTGCTTTCGATAAGTCTCTAGCCATTTAAAATTTTTGATGACCTGCTGCGACGC
TTTTTTTCTGGCAAGATAGTCTTGTAAATGCGGGCCAAGATCTGCACACTGGTATTTCGGTTTTTGGGGC
CGCGGGCGGCGACGGGGCCCGTGCGTCCCAGCGCACATGTTCGGCGAGGCGGGGCCTGCGAGCGCGGCCA
CCGAGAATCGGACGGGGGTAGTCTCAAGCTGGCCGGCCTGCTCTGGTGCCTGGCCTCGCGCCGCCGTGTA
TCGCCCCGCCCTGGGCGGCAAGGCTGGCCCGGTCGGCACCAGTTGCGTGAGCGGAAAGATGGCCGCTTCC
CGGCCCTGCTGCAGGGAGCTCAAAATGGAGGACGCGGCGCTCGGGAGAGCGGGCGGGTGAGTCACCCACA
CAAAGGAAAAGGGCCTTTCCGTCCTCAGCCGTCGCTTCATGTGACTCCACGGAGTACCGGGCGCCGTCCA
GGCACCTCGATTAGTTCTCGAGCTTTTGGAGTACGTCGTCTTTAGGTTGGGGGGAGGGGTTTTATGCGAT
GGAGTTTCCCCACACTGAGTGGGTGGAGACTGAAGTTAGGCCAGCTTGGCACTTGATGTAATTCTCCTTG
GAATTTGCCCTTTTTGAGTTTGGATCTTGGTTCATTCTCAAGCCTCAGACAGTGGTTCAAAGTTTTTTTC
TTCCATTTCAGGTGTCGTGAGGAATTAGCTTGGTACTAATACGACTCACTATAGGGAGACCCAAGCTGGC
TAGGTAAGCTTGATATCGAATTCCTGCAGCCCGGGGGATCCCGCCACCATGGATTTTGATGAGCGTGGTC
CCTGCTCCTCTAACATGTATTTGCCAAGTTGTACTTACTACGTCTCGGGTCCAGATTTCTCCAGCCTCCC
TTCTTTTCTGCCCCAGACCCCGTCTTCGCGCCCAATGACATACTCCTACTCCTCCAACCTGCCCCAGGTC
CAACCCGTGCGCGAAGTGACCTTCAGAGAGTACGCCATTGAGCCCGCCACTAAATGGCACCCCCGCGGCA
ATCTGGCCCACTGCTACTCCGCGGAGGAGCTCGTGCACAGAGACTGCCTGCAGGCGCCCAGCGCGGCCGG
CGTGCCTGGCGACGTGCTGGCCAAGAGCTCGGCCAACGTCTACCACCACCCCACCCCCGCAGTCTCGTCC
AATTTCTATAGCACCGTGGGCAGGAACGGCGTCCTGCCACAGGCTTTCGACCAGTTTTTCGAGACAGCCT
ACGGCACCCCGGAAAACCTCGCCTCCTCCGACTACCCCGGGGACAAGAGCGCCGAGAAGGGGCCCCCGGC
GGCCACGGCGACCTCCGCGGCGGCGGCGGCGGCTGCAACGGGCGCGCCGGCAACTTCAAGTTCGGACAGC
GGCGGCGGCGGCGGCTGCCGGGAGATGGCGGCGGCAGCAGAGGAGAAAGAGCGGCGGCGGCGCCCCGAGA
GCAGCAGCAGCCCCGAGTCGTCTTCCGGCCACACTGAGGACAAGGCCGGCGGCTCCAGTGGCCAACGCAC
CCGCAAAAAGCGCTGCCCCTATACCAAGTACCAGATCCGAGAGCTGGAACGGGAGTTCTTCTTCAGCGTC
TACATTAACAAAGAGAAGCGCCTGCAACTGTCCCGCATGCTCAACCTCACTGATCGTCAAGTCAAAATCT
GGTTTCAGAACAGGAGAATGAAGGAAAAAAAAATTAACAGAGACCGTTTACAGTACTACTCAGCAAATCC
ACTCCTCTTGGGATCCGGCGCAACAAACTTCTCTCTGCTGAAACAAGCCGGAGATGTCGAAGAGAATCCT
GGACCGATGAAAAAGCCTGAACTCACCGCGACGTCTGTCGAGAAGTTTCTGATCGAAAAGTTCGACAGCG
TCTCCGACCTGATGCAGCTCTCGGAGGGCGAAGAATCTCGTGCTTTCAGCTTCGATGTAGGAGGGCGTGG
ATATGTCCTGCGGGTAAATAGCTGCGCCGATGGTTTCTACAAAGATCGTTATGTTTATCGGCACTTTGCA
TCGGCCGCGCTCCCGATTCCGGAAGTGCTTGACATTGGGGAATTCAGCGAGAGCCTGACCTATTGCATCT
CCCGCCGTGCACAGGGTGTCACGTTGCAAGACCTGCCTGAAACCGAACTGCCCGCTGTTCTGCAGCCGGT
CGCGGAGGCCATGGATGCGATCGCTGCGGCCGATCTTAGCCAGACGAGCGGGTTCGGCCCATTCGGACCG
CAAGGAATCGGTCAATACACTACATGGCGTGATTTCATATGCGCGATTGCTGATCCCCATGTGTATCACT
GGCAAACTGTGATGGACGACACCGTCAGTGCGTCCGTCGCGCAGGCTCTCGATGAGCTGATGCTTTGGGC
CGAGGACTGCCCCGAAGTCCGGCACCTCGTGCACGCGGATTTCGGCTCCAACAATGTCCTGACGGACAAT
GGCCGCATAACAGCGGTCATTGACTGGAGCGAGGCGATGTTCGGGGATTCCCAATACGAGGTCGCCAACA
TCTTCTTCTGGAGGCCGTGGTTGGCTTGTATGGAGCAGCAGACGCGCTACTTCGAGCGGAGGCATCCGGA
GCTTGCAGGATCGCCGCGGCTCCGGGCGTATATGCTCCGCATTGGTCTTGACCAACTCTATCAGAGCTTG
GTTGACGGCAATTTCGATGATGCAGCTTGGGCGCAGGGTCGATGCGACGCAATCGTCCGATCCGGAGCCG
GGACTGTCGGGCGTACACAAATCGCCCGCAGAAGCGCGGCCGTCTGGACCGATGGCTGTGTAGAAGTACT
CGCCGATAGTGGAAACCGACGCCCCAGCACTCGTCCGAGAGCAAAGGAATAAGTTAGAACTATTTCCTGG
CTGTTACGCGTTAGGGATAGCCGACGCACTCTACTGACGGGCTTGTTAAACAGTGAACCGCCCGCCCCAC
GACCCGCAGCGCCCGACCGAAAGGAGCGCACGACCCCATGCATCGAACAAAAGAAAAGGGGGGACTGGAA
GGGCTAATTCACTCCCAACGAAGACAAGATATCATAACTTCGTATAGCATACATTATACGAAGTTATCGG
CTAGCTGGTCCGGACTGTACTGGGTCTCTCTGGTTAGACCAGATCTGAGCCTGGGAGCTCTCTGGCTAAC
TAGGGAACCCACTGCTTAAGCCTCAATAAAGCTTGCCTTGAGTGCTTCAAGTAGTGTGTGCCCGTCTGTT
GTGTGACTCTGGTAACTAGAGATCCCTCAGACCCTTTTAGTCAGTGTGGAAAATCTCTAGCAGGGCCCGT
TTAAACCCGCTGATCAGCCTCGACTGTGCCTTCTAGTTGCCAGCCATCTGTTGTTTGCCCCTCCCCCGTG
CCTTCCTTGACCCTGGAAGGTGCCACTCCCACTGTCCTTTCCTAATAAAATGAGGAAATTGCATCGCATT
GTCTGAGTAGGTGTCATTCTATTCTGGGGGGTGGGGTGGGGCAGGACAGCAAGGGGGAGGATTGGGAAGA
CAATAGCAGGCATGCTGGGGATGCGGTGGGCTCTATGGCTTCTGAGGCGGAAAGAACCAGCTGGGGCTCT
AGGGGGTATCCCC
[124 nt withheld, positions 6734-6857]
C
[91 nt withheld, positions 6859-6949]
A
[49 nt withheld, positions 6951-6999]
CCTTTGACGTTGGAGTCCACGTTCTTT
[37 nt withheld, positions 7027-7063]
ACCCTATCTCGGTCTATTCTTTTGATTTATAAGGGATTTTGCCGATTTCGGCCTATTGGTTAAAAAATGA
GCTGATTTAACAAAAATTTAACGCGAATTAATTCTGTGGAATGTGTGTCAGTTAGGGTGTGGAAAGTCCC
CAGGCTCCCCAGCAGGCAGAAGTATGCAAAGCATGCATCTCAATTAGTCAGCAACCAGGTGTGGAAAGTC
CCCAGGCTCCCCAGCAGGCAGAAGTATGCAAAGCATGCATCTCAATTAGTCAGCAACCATAGTCCCGCCC
CTAACTCCGCCCATCCCGCCCCTAACTCCGCCCAGTTCCGCCCATTCTCCGCCCCATGGCTGACTAATTT
TTTTTATTTATGCAGAGGCCGAGGCCGCCTCTGCCTCTGAGCTATTCCAGAAGTAGTGAGGAGGCTTTTT
TGGAGGCCTAGGCTTTTGCAAAAAGCTCCCGGGAGCTTGTATATCCATTTTCGGATCTGATCAGCACGTG
TTGACAATTAATCATCGGCATAGTATATCGGCATAGTATAATACGACAAGGTGAGGAACTAAACCATGGC
CAAGTTGACCAGTGCCGTTCCGGTGCTCACCGCGCGCGACGTCGCCGGAGCGGTCGAGTTCTGGACCGAC
CGGCTCGGGTTCTCCCGGGACTTCGTGGAGGACGACTTCGCCGGTGTGGTCCGGGACGACGTGACCCTGT
TCATCAGCGCGGTCCAGGACCAGGTGGTGCCGGACAACACCCTGGCCTGGGTGTGGGTGCGCGGCCTGGA
CGAGCTGTACGCCGAGTGGTCGGAGGTCGTGTCCACGAACTTCCGGGACGCCTCCGGGCCGGCCATGACC
GAGATCGGCGAGCAGCCGTGGGGGCGGGAGTTCGCCCTGCGCGACCCGGCCGGCAACTGCGTGCACTTCG
TGGCCGAGGAGCAGGACTGACACGTGCTACGAGATTTCGATTCCACCGCCGCCTTCTATGAAAGGTTGGG
CTTCGGAATCGTTTTCCGGGACGCCGGCTGGATGATCCTCCAGCGCGGGGATCTCATGCTGGAGTTCTTC
GCCCACCCCAACTTGTTTATTGCAGCTTATAATGGTTACAAATAAAGCAATAGCATCACAAATTTCACAA
ATAAAGCATTTTTTTCACTGCATTCTAGTTGTGGTTTGTCCAAACTCATCAATGTATCTTATCATGTCTG
TATACCGTCGACCTCTAGCTAGAGCTTGGCGTAATCATGGTCATAGCTGTTTCCTGTGTGAAATTGTTAT
CCGCTCACAATTCCACACAACATACGAGCCGGAAGCATAAAGTGTAAAGCCTGGGGTGCCTAATGAGTGA
GCTAACTCACATTAATTGCGTTGCGCTCACTGCCCGCTTTCCAGTCGGGAAACCTGTCGTGCCAGCTGCA
TTAATGAATCGGCCAACGCGCGGGGAGAGGCGGTTTGCGTATTGGGCGCTCTTCCGCTTCCTCGCTCACT
GACTCGCTGCGCTCGGTCGTTCGGCTGCGGCGAGCGGTATCAGCTCACTCAAAGGCGGTAATACGGTTAT
CCACAGAATCAGGGGATAACGCAGGAAAGAACATGTGAGCAAAAGGCCAGCAAAAGGCCAGGAACCGTAA
AAAGGCCGCGTTGCTGGCGTTTTTCCATAGGCTCCGCCCCCCTGACGAGCATCACAAAAATCGACGCTCA
AGTCAGAGGTGGCGAAACCCGACAGGACTATAAAGATACCAGGCGTTTCCCCCTGGAAGCTCCCTCGTGC
GCTCTCCTGTTCCGACCCTGCCGCTTACCGGATACCTGTCCGCCTTTCTCCCTTCGGGAAGCGTGGCGCT
TTCTCATAGCTCACGCTGTAGGTATCTCAGTTCGGTGTAGGTCGTTCGCTCCAAGCTGGGCTGTGTGCAC
GAACCCCCCGTTCAGCCCGACCGCTGCGCCTTATCCGGTAACTATCGTCTTGAGTCCAACCCGGTAAGAC
ACGACTTATCGCCACTGGCAGCAGCCACTGGTAACAGGATTAGCAGAGCGAGGTATGTAGGCGGTGCTAC
AGAGTTCTTGAAGTGGTGGCCTAACTACGGCTACACTAGAAGAACAGTATTTGGTATCTGCGCTCTGCTG
AAGCCAGTTACCTTCGGAAAAAGAGTTGGTAGCTCTTGATCCGGCAAACAAACCACCGCTGGTAGCGGTG
GTTTTTTTGTTTGCAAGCAGCAGATTACGCGCAGAAAAAAAGGATCTCAAGAAGATCCTTTGATCTTTTC
TACGGGGTCTGACGCTCAGTGGAACGAAAACTCACGTTAAGGGATTTTGGTCATGAGATTATCAAAAAGG
ATCTTCACCTAGATCCTTTTAAATTAAAAATGAAGTTTTAAATCAATCTAAAGTATATATGAGTAAACTT
GGTCTGACAGTTACCAATGCTTAATCAGTGAGGCACCTATCTCAGCGATCTGTCTATTTCGTTCATCCAT
AGTTGCCTGACTCCCCGTCGTGTAGATAACTACGATACGGGAGGGCTTACCATCTGGCCCCAGTGCTGCA
ATGATACCGCGAGACCCACGCTCACCGGCTCCAGATTTATCAGCAATAAACCAGCCAGCCGGAAGGGCCG
AGCGCAGAAGTGGTCCTGCAACTTTATCCGCCTCCATCCAGTCTATTAATTGTTGCCGGGAAGCTAGAGT
AAGTAGTTCGCCAGTTAATAGTTTGCGCAACGTTGTTGCCATTGCTACAGGCATCGTGGTGTCACGCTCG
TCGTTTGGTATGGCTTCATTCAGCTCCGGTTCCCAACGATCAAGGCGAGTTACATGATCCCCCATGTTGT
GCAAAAAAGCGGTTAGCTCCTTCGGTCCTCCGATCGTTGTCAGAAGTAAGTTGGCCGCAGTGTTATCACT
CATGGTTATGGCAGCACTGCATAATTCTCTTACTGTCATGCCATCCGTAAGATGCTTTTCTGTGACTGGT
GAGTACTCAACCAAGTCATTCTGAGAATAGTGTATGCGGCGACCGAGTTGCTCTTGCCCGGCGTCAATAC
GGGATAATACCGCGCCACATAGCAGAACTTTAAAAGTGCTCATCATTGGAAAACGTTCTTCGGGGCGAAA
ACTCTCAAGGATCTTACCGCTGTTGAGATCCAGTTCGATGTAACCCACTCGTGCACCCAACTGATCTTCA
GCATCTTTTACTTTCACCAGCGTTTCTGGGTGAGCAAAAACAGGAAGGCAAAATGCCGCAAAAAAGGGAA
TAAGGGCGACACGGAAATGTTGAATACTCATACTCTTCCTTTTTCAATATTATTGAAGCATTTATCAGGG
TTATTGTCTCATGAGCGGATACATATTTGAATGTATTTAGAAAAATAAACAAATAGGGGTTCCGCGCACA
TTTCCCCGAAAAGTGCCACCTGACG
