>Addgene plasmid #120453 | EF1a_HOXA11_P2A_Hygro_Barcode | depositor partial sequence | sequence record 228727 | HOXA11 gene
ATGGATTTTGATGAGCGTGGTCCCTGCTCCTCTAACATGTATTTGCCAAGTTGTACTTACTACGTCTCGG
GTCCAGATTTCTCCAGCCTCCCTTCTTTTCTGCCCCAGACCCCGTCTTCGCGCCCAATGACATACTCCTA
CTCCTCCAACCTGCCCCAGGTCCAACCCGTGCGCGAAGTGACCTTCAGAGAGTACGCCATTGAGCCCGCC
ACTAAATGGCACCCCCGCGGCAATCTGGCCCACTGCTACTCCGCGGAGGAGCTCGTGCACAGAGACTGCC
TGCAGGCGCCCAGCGCGGCCGGCGTGCCTGGCGACGTGCTGGCCAAGAGCTCGGCCAACGTCTACCACCA
CCCCACCCCCGCAGTCTCGTCCAATTTCTATAGCACCGTGGGCAGGAACGGCGTCCTGCCACAGGCTTTC
GACCAGTTTTTCGAGACAGCCTACGGCACCCCGGAAAACCTCGCCTCCTCCGACTACCCCGGGGACAAGA
GCGCCGAGAAGGGGCCCCCGGCGGCCACGGCGACCTCCGCGGCGGCGGCGGCGGCTGCAACGGGCGCGCC
GGCAACTTCAAGTTCGGACAGCGGCGGCGGCGGCGGCTGCCGGGAGATGGCGGCGGCAGCAGAGGAGAAA
GAGCGGCGGCGGCGCCCCGAGAGCAGCAGCAGCCCCGAGTCGTCTTCCGGCCACACTGAGGACAAGGCCG
GCGGCTCCAGTGGCCAACGCACCCGCAAAAAGCGCTGCCCCTATACCAAGTACCAGATCCGAGAGCTGGA
ACGGGAGTTCTTCTTCAGCGTCTACATTAACAAAGAGAAGCGCCTGCAACTGTCCCGCATGCTCAACCTC
ACTGATCGTCAAGTCAAAATCTGGTTTCAGAACAGGAGAATGAAGGAAAAAAAAATTAACAGAGACCGTT
TACAGTACTACTCAGCAAATCCACTCCTCTTG
