>Addgene plasmid #120453 | EF1a_HOXA11_P2A_Hygro_Barcode | depositor partial sequence | sequence record 228728 | HOXA11 barcode
TTAGGGATAGCCGACGCACT
